Addgene plasmid #184713: pCSIIhyg-iRFP670-P2Av3-RGECO1.0
Purpose: Calcium biosensor
Depositing lab: Michiyuki Matsuda. Depositing organization: Kyoto University, Graduate School of Biostudies. Publication: Calcium transients trigger switch-like discharge of prostaglandin E(2) in an extracellular signal-regulated kinase-dependent manner. Watabe T, Yamahira S, Takakura K, Thumkeo D, Narumiya S, Matsuda M, Terai K. eLife. 2024 Jan 26;12:RP86727. doi: 10.7554/eLife.86727. PubMed 38276879.
Backbone
  Vector backbone: pCSIIhyg
  Backbone size w/o insert (bp): 11500
  Total vector size (bp): 13000
  Vector type: Mammalian Expression, Lentiviral
  Selectable markers: Hygromycin
Growth in bacteria
  Bacterial resistance: Ampicillin, 100 μg/mL
  Growth temperature: 37°C
  Growth strain: NEB Stable
  Copy number: Unknown
Gene/Insert
  Gene/Insert name: GCaMP6s
  Species: Synthetic
  Insert size (bp): 1400
Terms and licenses: Academic/Nonprofit Terms; Industry Terms: Not Available to Industry
How to cite: pCSIIhyg-iRFP670-P2Av3-RGECO1.0 was a gift from Michiyuki Matsuda (Addgene plasmid # 184713 ; http://n2t.net/addgene:184713 ; RRID:Addgene_184713)
