[The description below was written by a language model from this plasmid's Addgene catalogue record and pLannotate feature annotations shown in this document.]
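Description:
pCSIIhyg-iRFP670-P2Av3-RGECO1.0 is a lentiviral transfer plasmid of about 13 kb built on the pCSIIhyg backbone, intended for stable expression of a calcium biosensor in mammalian cells. It is propagated in E. coli through a high-copy ColE1/pUC-type origin with ampicillin resistance, and it also carries an f1 origin. The viral portion has a third-generation-style layout. A CMV enhancer/promoter drives a truncated HIV-1 5' LTR, followed by the Ψ packaging signal with a gag fragment, the RRE for Rev-dependent export of the genomic RNA, and the cPPT/CTS. A WPRE, a truncated 3' LTR and a bGH polyadenylation signal sit downstream.

Within the provirus, the EF-1α promoter drives a single transcript. It first encodes the near-infrared protein iRFP670, which needs biliverdin as a cofactor. Next comes an open reading frame annotated as a myosin light chain kinase calmodulin-binding peptide, a red fluorescent protein segment (matched by the annotation tool to HyPerRed) and calmodulin. That architecture fits the red calcium indicator R-GECO1.0 named in the plasmid title. The catalogue insert field instead lists GCaMP6s, which agrees with neither the name nor the features and is probably a record error. The P2A self-cleaving peptide implied by the name is not annotated, but the gap between iRFP670 and the sensor could accommodate it. If present, it would yield two separate proteins, with iRFP670 as a calcium-independent expression marker. An EMCV IRES then allows translation of hygromycin phosphotransferase for selecting transduced cells. Outside the LTRs, an SV40/EM7-driven bleomycin/Zeocin resistance cassette is also present.

The construct is used to generate cell lines for live imaging of calcium transients.
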