Features (pLannotate 1.2.2; 34 found; start..end, strand, type, name):
     41..93      -  misc_feature   bom (fragment): basis of mobility region from pBR322
    248..627     +  enhancer       CMV enhancer: human cytomegalovirus immediate early enhancer
    628..827     +  promoter       CMV promoter: human cytomegalovirus (CMV) immediate early promoter
    845..1025    +  LTR            5' LTR (truncated): truncated 5' long terminal repeat (LTR) from HIV-1
   1072..1197    +  misc_feature   HIV-1 Ψ: packaging signal of human immunodeficiency virus type 1
   1181..1519    +  CDS            HIV-1 gag (fragment): gag protein from human immunodeficiency virus 1; gag
   1689..1922    +  misc_feature   RRE: The Rev response element (RRE) of HIV-1 allows for Rev-dependent mRNA export from the nucleus to the cytoplasm.
   2299..2399    +  CDS            Rev (fragment): human immunodeficiency virus 1 (HIV-1) Rev protein; rev; enhances nuclear export of unspliced and incompletely spliced viral mRNAs
   2425..2542    +  misc_feature   cPPT/CTS: central polypurine tract and central termination sequence of HIV-1
   2598..3760    +  promoter       EF-1α promoter: strong constitutive promoter for human elongation factor EF-1α
   3792..4721    +  CDS            iRFP670: iRFP670 is a basic (constitutively fluorescent) near ir fluorescent protein published in 2013, derived from Rhodopseudomonas palustris CGA009. It has low acid sensitivity. It requires the cofactor biliverdin for fluorescence.
   4836..4892    +  CDS            calmodulin-binding peptide: calmodulin-binding peptide from avian smooth muscle myosin light chain kinase
   4898..5624    +  CDS            HyPerRed (fragment): red fluorescent genetically encoded indicator for H2O2 ()
   5630..6072    +  CDS            calmodulin (fragment): calcium-binding protein
   6252..6714    +  misc_feature   IRES: internal ribosome entry site (IRES) of the encephalomyocarditis virus (EMCV)
   6752..7772    +  CDS            HygR (fragment): hygromycin B phosphotransferase confers resistance to hygromycin
   7808..8396    +  misc_feature   WPRE: woodchuck hepatitis virus posttranscriptional regulatory element
   8321..8908    +  CDS            nef: NEF_HV112 - Experimental evidence at protein level: Swiss-Prot protein existence level 1. Extracellular Nef protein targets CD4(+) T-lymphocytes for apoptosis by interacting with CXCR4 surface receptors. From Human immunodeficiency virus type 1 group M subtype B (isolate PCV12) (HIV-1).
   8915..9095    +  LTR            5' LTR (truncated): truncated 5' long terminal repeat (LTR) from HIV-1
   9127..9351    +  polyA_signal   bGH poly(A) signal: bovine growth hormone polyadenylation signal
   9355..9376    +  promoter       SV40 promoter (fragment): SV40 enhancer and early promoter
   9397..9825    +  rep_origin     f1 ori (sequence partly withheld): f1 bacteriophage origin of replication; arrow indicates direction of (+) strand synthesis
   9839..10168   +  promoter       SV40 promoter: SV40 enhancer and early promoter
  10216..10263   +  promoter       EM7 promoter: synthetic bacterial promoter&nbsp
  10282..10656   +  CDS            BleoR: antibiotic-binding protein; Sh ble from Streptoalloteichus hindustanus; confers resistance to bleomycin, phleomycin, and Zeocin™
  10666..10791   +  CDS            ble (fragment): BLE_KLEPN - Experimental evidence at protein level: Swiss-Prot protein existence level 1. Binding protein with a strong affinity to the bleomycin family of antibiotics. Binds to CL990; an antimitotic-antibiotic compound. From Klebsiella pneumoniae.
  10786..10907   +  polyA_signal   SV40 poly(A) signal: SV40 polyadenylation signal
  10978..11000   -  protein_bind   lac operator (fragment): The lac repressor binds to the lac operator to inhibit transcription in E. coli. This inhibition can be relieved by adding lactose or isopropyl-β-D-thiogalactopyranoside (IPTG). lac repressor encoded by lacI
  11004..11034   -  promoter       lac promoter: promoter for the E. coli lac operon
  11049..11070   -  protein_bind   CAP binding site: CAP binding activates transcription in the presence of cAMP. E. coli catabolite activator protein
  11083..11175   -  CDS            lacI (fragment): lac repressor; lacI; The lac repressor binds to the lac operator to inhibit transcription in E. coli. This inhibition can be relieved by adding lactose or isopropyl-β-D-thiogalactopyranoside (IPTG).
  11358..11946   -  rep_origin     ori: high-copy-number ColE1/pMB1/pBR322/pUC origin of replication
  12117..12977   -  CDS            AmpR: β-lactamase; bla; confers resistance to ampicillin, carbenicillin, and related antibiotics
  12978..13082   -  promoter       AmpR promoter: bla
>Addgene plasmid #184713 | pCSIIhyg-iRFP670-P2Av3-RGECO1.0 | addgene full sequence | sequence record 362149 | Addgene NGS Result
GCCACCTGACGTCGACGGATCGGGAGATCTCCCGATCCCCTATGGTGCACTCTCAGTACAATCTGCTCTG
ATGCCGCATAGTTAAGCCAGTATCTGCTCCCTGCTTGTGTGTTGGAGGTCGCTGAGTAGTGCGCGAGCAA
AATTTAAGCTACAACAAGGCAAGGCTTGACCGACAATTGCATGAAGAATCTGCTTAGGGTTAGGCGTTTT
GCGCTGCTTCGCGATGTACGGGCCAGATATACGCGTTGACATTGATTATTGACTAGTTATTAATAGTAAT
CAATTACGGGGTCATTAGTTCATAGCCCATATATGGAGTTCCGCGTTACATAACTTACGGTAAATGGCCC
GCCTGGCTGACCGCCCAACGACCCCCGCCCATTGACGTCAATAATGACGTATGTTCCCATAGTAACGCCA
ATAGGGACTTTCCATTGACGTCAATGGGTGGAGTATTTACGGTAAACTGCCCACTTGGCAGTACATCAAG
TGTATCATATGCCAAGTACGCCCCCTATTGACGTCAATGACGGTAAATGGCCCGCCTGGCATTATGCCCA
GTACATGACCTTATGGGACTTTCCTACTTGGCAGTACATCTACGTATTAGTCATCGCTATTACCATGGTG
ATGCGGTTTTGGCAGTACATCAATGGGCGTGGATAGCGGTTTGACTCACGGGGATTTCCAAGTCTCCACC
CCATTGACGTCAATGGGAGTTTGTTTTGGCACCAAAATCAACGGGACTTTCCAAAATGTCGTAACAACTC
CGCCCCATTGACGCAAATGGGCGGTAGGCGTGTACGGTGGGAGGTCTATATAAGCAGCGCGTTTTGCCTG
TACTGGGTCTCTCTGGTTAGACCAGATCTGAGCCTGGGAGCTCTCTGGCTAACTAGGGAACCCACTGCTT
AAGCCTCAATAAAGCTTGCCTTGAGTGCTTCAAGTAGTGTGTGCCCGTCTGTTGTGTGACTCTGGTAACT
AGAGATCCCTCAGACCCTTTTAGTCAGTGTGGAAAATCTCTAGCAGTGGCGCCCGAACAGGGACTTGAAA
GCGAAAGGGAAACCAGAGGAGCTCTCTCGACGCAGGACTCGGCTTGCTGAAGCGCGCACGGCAAGAGGCG
AGGGGCGGCGACTGGTGAGTACGCCAAAAATTTTGACTAGCGGAGGCTAGAAGGAGAGAGATGGGTGCGA
GAGCGTCAGTATTAAGCGGGGGAGAATTAGATCGCGATGGGAAAAAATTCGGTTAAGGCCAGGGGGAAAG
AAAAAATATAAATTAAAACATATAGTATGGGCAAGCAGGGAGCTAGAACGATTCGCAGTTAATCCTGGCC
TGTTAGAAACATCAGAAGGCTGTAGACAAATACTGGGACAGCTACAACCATCCCTTCAGACAGGATCAGA
AGAACTTAGATCATTATATAATACAGTAGCAACCCTCTATTGTGTGCATCAAAGGATAGAGATAAAAGAC
ACCAAGGAAGCTTTAGACAAGATAGAGGAAGAGCAAAACAAAAGTAAGACCACCGCACAGCAAGGGCCGC
TGATCTTCAGACCTGGAGGAGGAGATATGAGGGACAATTGGAGAAGTGAATTATATAAATATAAAGTAGT
AAAAATTGAACCATTAGGAGTAGCACCCACCAAGGCAAAGAGAAGAGTGGTGCAGAGAGAAAAAAGAGCA
GTGGGAATAGGAGCTTTGTTCCTTGGGTTCTTGGGAGCAGCAGGAAGCACTATGGGCGCAGCGTCAATGA
CGCTGACGGTACAGGCCAGACAATTATTGTCTGGTATAGTGCAGCAGCAGAACAATTTGCTGAGGGCTAT
TGAGGCGCAACAGCATCTGTTGCAACTCACAGTCTGGGGCATCAAGCAGCTCCAGGCAAGAATCCTGGCT
GTGGAAAGATACCTAAAGGATCAACAGCTCCTGGGGATTTGGGGTTGCTCTGGAAAACTCATTTGCACCA
CTGCTGTGCCTTGGAATGCTAGTTGGAGTAATAAATCTCTGGAACAGATTTGGAATCACACGACCTGGAT
GGAGTGGGACAGAGAAATTAACAATTACACAAGCTTAATACACTCCTTAATTGAAGAATCGCAAAACCAG
CAAGAAAAGAATGAACAAGAATTATTGGAATTAGATAAATGGGCAAGTTTGTGGAATTGGTTTAACATAA
CAAATTGGCTGTGGTATATAAAATTATTCATAATGATAGTAGGAGGCTTGGTAGGTTTAAGAATAGTTTT
TGCTGTACTTTCTATAGTGAATAGAGTTAGGCAGGGATATTCACCATTATCGTTTCAGACCCACCTCCCA
ACCCCGAGGGGACCCGACAGGCCCGAAGGAATAGAAGAAGAAGGTGGAGAGAGAGACAGAGACAGATCCA
TTCGATTAGTGAACGGATCTACAAATGGCAGTATTCATCCACAATTTTAAAAGAAAAGGGGGGATTGGGG
GGTACAGTGCAGGGGAAAGAATAGTAGACATAATAGCAACAGACATACAAACTAAAGAATTACAAAAACA
AATTACAAAAATTCAAAATTTTCGGGTTTATTACAGGGACAGCAGAAATTCACTTTGAATTAATTCAAGC
TTCGTGAGGCTCCGGTGCCCGTCAGTGGGCAGAGCGCACATCGCCCACAGTCCCCGAGAAGTTGGGGGGA
GGGGTCGGCAATTGAACCGGTGCCTAGAGAAGGTGGCGCGGGGTAAACTGGGAAAGTGATGTCGTGTACT
GGCTCCGCCTTTTTCCCGAGGGTGGGGGAGAACCGTATATAAGTGCAGTAGTCGCCGTGAACGTTCTTTT
TCGCAACGGGTTTGCCGCCAGAACACAGGTAAGTGCCGTGTGTGGTTCCCGCGGGCCTGGCCTCTTTACG
GGTTATGGCCCTTGCGTGCCTTGAATTACTTCCACCTGGCTCCAGTACGTGATTCTTGATCCCGAGCTGG
AGCCAGGGGCGGGCCTTGCGCTTTAGGAGCCCCTTCGCCTCGTGCTTGAGTTGAGGCCTGGCCTGGGCGC
TGGGGCCGCCGCGTGCGAATCTGGTGGCACCTTCGCGCCTGTCTCGCTGCTTTCGATAAGTCTCTAGCCA
TTTAAAATTTTTGATGACCTGCTGCGACGCTTTTTTTCTGGCAAGATAGTCTTGTAAATGCGGGCCAGGA
TCTGCACACTGGTATTTCGGTTTTTGGGGCCGCGGGCGGCGACGGGGCCCGTGCGTCCCAGCGCACATGT
TCGGCGAGGCGGGGCCTGCGAGCGCGGCCACCGAGAATCGGACGGGGGTAGTCTCAAGCTGGCCGGCCTG
CTCTGGTGCCTGGCCTCGCGCCGCCGTGTATCGCCCCGCCCTGGGCGGCAAGGCTGGCCCGGTCGGCACC
AGTTGCGTGAGCGGAAAGATGGCCGCTTCCCGGCCCTGCTCCAGGGGGCTCAAAATGGAGGACGCGGCGC
TCGGGAGAGCGGGCGGGTGAGTCACCCACACAAAGGAAAGGGGCCTTTCCGTCCTCAGCCGTCGCTTCAT
GTGACTCCACGGAGTACCGGGCGCCGTCCAGGCACCTCGATTAGTTCTGGAGCTTTTGGAGTACGTCGTC
TTTAGGTTGGGGGGAGGGGTTTTATGCGATGGAGTTTCCCCACACTGAGTGGGTGGAGACTGAAGTTAGG
CCAGCTTGGCACTTGATGTAATTCTCCTTGGAATTTGCCCTTTTTGAGTTTGGATCTTGGTTCATTCTCA
AGCCTCAGACAGTGGTTCAAAGTTTTTTTCTTCCATTTCAGGTGTCGTGAACACGCTACCGGTCTCGACG
AATTCGCCACCATGGCCCGCAAGGTGGACCTGACCTCCTGCGACCGCGAGCCCATCCACATCCCCGGCTC
CATCCAGCCCTGCGGCTGCCTGCTGGCCTGCGACGCCCAGGCCGTGCGCATCACCCGCATCACCGAGAAC
GCCGGCGCCTTCTTCGGGCGCGAGACCCCCCGCGTGGGCGAGCTGCTGGCCGACTACTTCGGCGAGACCG
AGGCCCACGCCCTGCGCAACGCCCTGGCCCAGTCCTCCGACCCCAAGCGCCCCGCCCTGATCTTCGGCTG
GCGCGACGGCCTGACCGGGCGCACCTTCGACATCTCCCTGCACCGCCACGACGGCACCTCCATCATCGAG
TTCGAGCCCGCCGCGGCCGAGCAGGCTGACAACCCCCTGCGCCTGACCCGCCAGATCATCGCCCGCACCA
AGGAGCTGAAGTCCCTGGAGGAGATGGCCGCCCGCGTGCCCCGCTACCTGCAGGCCATGCTGGGCTACCA
TCGCGTGATGCTGTACCGCTTCGCCGACGACGGCTCCGGCATGGTGATCGGCGAGGCCAAGCGCTCCGAC
CTGGAGTCCTTCCTGGGCCAGCACTTCCCCGCCTCCCTGGTGCCCCAGCAGGCCCGCCTGCTGTACCTGA
AGAACGCCATCCGCGTGGTGTCCGACTCCCGCGGCATCTCCTCCCGCATCGTGCCCGAGCACGACGCCTC
CGGCGCCGCCCTGGACCTGTCCTTCGCCCACCTGCGCTCCATCTCCCCCTGCCACCTGGAGTTCCTGCGC
AACATGGGCGTGTCCGCCTCCATGTCCCTGTCCATCATCATCGACGGCACCCTGTGGGGCCTGATCATCT
GCCACCACTACGAGCCCCGCGCCGTGCCTATGGCCCAGCGCGTGGCCGCCGAGATGTTCGCCGACTTCCT
GTCCCTGCACTTCACCGCCGCCCACCAGAGAACGTACGAGCAAAAGCTGATCTCGGAGGAGGACCTGCTC
GAGGCGACGAATTTTAGTCTACTGAAACAAGCGGGAGACGTGGAGGAAAACCCTGGACCTATGGTCGACT
CATCACGTCGTAAGTGGAATAAGGCAGGTCACGCAGTCAGAGCTATAGGTCGGCTGAGCTCACCCGTGGT
TTCCGAGCGGATGTACCCCGAGGACGGCGCCCTGAAGAGCGAGATCAAGAAGGGGCTGAGGCTGAAGGAC
GGCGGCCACTACGCCGCCGAGGTCAAGACCACCTACAAGGCCAAGAAGCCCGTGCAGCTGCCCGGCGCCT
ACATCGTCGACATCAAGTTGGACATCGTGTCCCACAACGAGGACTACACCATCGTGGAACAGTGCGAACG
CGCCGAGGGCCGCCACTCCACCGGCGGCATGGACGAGCTGTACAAGGGAGGTACAGGCGGGAGTCTGGTG
AGCAAGGGCGAGGAGGATAACATGGCCATCATCAAGGAGTTCATGCGCTTCAAGGTGCACATGGAGGGCT
CCGTGAACGGCCACGAGTTCGAGATCGAGGGCGAGGGCGAGGGCCGCCCCTACGAGGCCTTTCAGACCGC
TAAGCTGAAGGTGACCAAGGGTGGCCCCCTGCCCTTCGCCTGGGACATCCTGTCCCCTCAGTTCATGTAC
GGCTCCAAGGCCTACATTAAGCACCCAGCCGACATCCCCGACTACTTCAAGCTGTCCTTCCCCGAGGGCT
TCAGGTGGGAGCGCGTGATGAACTTCGAGGACGGCGGCATTATTCACGTTAACCAGGACTCCTCCCTGCA
GGACGGCGTATTCATCTACAAGGTGAAGCTGCGCGGCACCAACTTCCCCCCCGACGGCCCCGTAATGCAG
AAGAAGACCATGGGCTGGGAGGCTACGCGTGACCAACTGACTGAAGAGCAGATCGCAGAATTTAAAGAGG
CTTTCTCCCTATTTGACAAGGACGGGGATGGGACGATAACAACCAAGGAGCTGGGGACGGTGATGCGGTC
TCTGGGGCAGAACCCCACAGAAGCAGAGCTGCAGGACATGATCAATGAAGTAGATGCCGACGGTGACGGC
ACATTCGACTTCCCTGAGTTCCTGACGATGATGGCAAGAAAAATGAATGACACAGACAGTGAAGAGGAAA
TTAGAGAAGCGTTCCGCGTGTTTGATAAGGACGGCAATGGCTACATCGGCGCAGCAGAGCTTCGCCACGT
GATGACAGACCTTGGAGAGAAGTTAACAGATGAGGAGGTTGATGAAATGATCAGGGTAGCAGACATCGAT
GGGGATGGTCAGGTAAACTACGAAGAGTTTGTACAAATGATGACAGCGAAGTAATCGGCGGCCGCGGCTC
TAGAGGATCCGTTAACTAACTTAAGCTAGCAACGGTTTCCCTCTAGCGGGATCAATTCCGCCCCCCCCCC
CTAACGTTACTGGCCGAAGCCGCTTGGAATAAGGCCGGTGTGCGTTTGTCTATATGTTATTTTCCACCAT
ATTGCCGTCTTTTGGCAATGTGAGGGCCCGGAAACCTGGCCCTGTCTTCTTGACGAGCATTCCTAGGGGT
CTTTCCCCTCTCGCCAAAGGAATGCAAGGTCTGTTGAATGTCGTGAAGGAAGCAGTTCCTCTGGAAGCTT
CTTGAAGACAAACAACGTCTGTAGCGACCCTTTGCAGGCAGCGGAACCCCCCACCTGGCGACAGGTGCCT
CTGCGGCCAAAAGCCACGTGTATAAGATACACCTGCAAAGGCGGCACAACCCCAGTGCCACGTTGTGAGT
TGGATAGTTGTGGAAAGAGTCAAATGGCTCTCCTCAAGCGTATTCAACAAGGGGCTGAAGGATGCCCAGA
AGGTACCCCATTGTATGGGATCTGATCTGGGGCCTCGGTGCACATGCTTTACATGTGTTTAGTCGAGGTT
AAAAAAACGTCTAGGCCCCCCGAACCACGGGGACGTGGTTTTCCTTTGAAAAACACGATGATAAGCTTGC
CACAACCCGTACCAAAGATGGATAGATCCGGAAAGCCTGAACTCACCGCGACGTCTGTCGAGAAGTTTCT
GATCGAAAAGTTCGACAGCGTCTCCGACCTGATGCAGCTCTCGGAGGGCGAAGAATCTCGTGCTTTCAGC
TTCGATGTAGGAGGGCGTGGATATGTCCTGCGGGTAAATAGCTGCGCCGATGGTTTCTACAAAGATCGTT
ATGTTTATCGGCACTTTGCATCGGCCGCGCTCCCGATTCCGGAAGTGCTTGACATTGGGGAGTTCAGCGA
GAGCCTGACCTATTGCATCTCCCGCCGTGCACAGGGTGTCACGTTGCAAGACCTGCCTGAAACCGAACTG
CCCGCTGTTCTGCAGCCGGTCGCGGAGGCCATGGATGCGATCGCTGCGGCCGATCTTAGCCAGACGAGCG
GGTTCGGCCCATTCGGACCGCAAGGAATCGGTCAATACACTACATGGCGTGATTTCATATGCGCGATTGC
TGATCCCCATGTGTATCACTGGCAAACTGTGATGGACGACACCGTCAGTGCGTCCGTCGCGCAGGCTCTC
GATGAGCTGATGCTTTGGGCCGAGGACTGCCCCGAAGTCCGGCACCTCGTGCACGCGGATTTCGGCTCCA
ACAATGTCCTGACGGACAATGGCCGCATAACAGCGGTCATTGACTGGAGCGAGGCGATGTTCGGGGATTC
CCAATACGAGGTCGCCAACATCTTCTTCTGGAGGCCGTGGTTGGCTTGTATGGAGCAGCAGACGCGCTAC
TTCGAGCGGAGGCATCCGGAGCTTGCAGGATCGCCGCGGCTCCGGGCGTATATGCTCCGCATTGGTCTTG
ACCAACTCTATCAGAGCTTGGTTGACGGCAATTTCGATGATGCAGCTTGGGCGCAGGGTCGATGCGACGC
AATCGTCCGATCCGGAGCCGGGACTGTCGGGCGTACACAAATCGCCCGCAGAAGCGCGGCCGTCTGGACC
GATGGCTGTGTAGAAGTACTCGCCGATAGTGGAAACCGACGCCCCAGCACTCGTCCGAGGGCAAAGGAAT
AGACTAGAGTTAACATCGAGGGATCAAGCTTATCGATAATCAACCTCTGGATTACAAAATTTGTGAAAGA
TTGACTGGTATTCTTAACTATGTTGCTCCTTTTACGCTATGTGGATACGCTGCTTTAATGCCTTTGTATC
ATGCTATTGCTTCCCGTATGGCTTTCATTTTCTCCTCCTTGTATAAATCCTGGTTGCTGTCTCTTTATGA
GGAGTTGTGGCCCGTTGTCAGGCAACGTGGCGTGGTGTGCACTGTGTTTGCTGACGCAACCCCCACTGGT
TGGGGCATTGCCACCACCTGTCAGCTCCTTTCCGGGACTTTCGCTTTCCCCCTCCCTATTGCCACGGCGG
AACTCATCGCCGCCTGCCTTGCCCGCTGCTGGACAGGGGCTCGGCTGTTGGGCACTGACAATTCCGTGGT
GTTGTCGGGGAAGCTGACGTCCTTTCCATGGCTGCTCGCCTGTGTTGCCACCTGGATTCTGCGCGGGACG
TCCTTCTGCTACGTCCCTTCGGCCCTCAATCCAGCGGACCTTCCTTCCCGCGGCCTGCTGCCGGCTCTGC
GGCCTCTTCCGCGTCTTCGCCTTCGCCCTCAGACGAGTCGGATCTCCCTTTGGGCCGCCTCCCCGCATCG
ATACCGTCGAGACCTAGAAAAACATGGAGCAATCACAAGTAGCAATACAGCAGCTACCAATGCTGATTGT
GCCTGGCTAGAAGCACAAGAGGAGGAGGAGGTGGGTTTTCCAGTCACACCTCAGGTACCTTTAAGACCAA
TGACTTACAAGGCAGCTGTAGATCTTAGCCACTTTTTAAAAGAAAAGGGGGGACTGGAAGGGCTAATTCA
CTCCCAACGAAGACAAGATATCCTTGATCTGTGGATCTACCACACACAAGGCTACTTCCCTGATTGGCAG
AACTACACACCAGGGCCAGGGATCAGATATCCACTGACCTTTGGATGGTGCTACAAGCTAGTACCAGTTG
AGCAAGAGAAGGTAGAAGAAGCCAATGAAGGAGAGAACACCCGCTTGTTACACCCTGTGAGCCTGCATGG
GATGGATGACCCGGAGAGAGAAGTATTAGAGTGGAGGTTTGACAGCCGCCTAGCATTTCATCACATGGCC
CGAGAGCTGCATCCGGACTGTACTGGGTCTCTCTGGTTAGACCAGATCTGAGCCTGGGAGCTCTCTGGCT
AACTAGGGAACCCACTGCTTAAGCCTCAATAAAGCTTGCCTTGAGTGCTTCAAGTAGTGTGTGCCCGTCT
GTTGTGTGACTCTGGTAACTAGAGATCCCTCAGACCCTTTTAGTCAGTGTGGAAAATCTCTAGCAGGGCC
CGTTTAAACCCGCTGATCAGCCTCGACTGTGCCTTCTAGTTGCCAGCCATCTGTTGTTTGCCCCTCCCCC
GTGCCTTCCTTGACCCTGGAAGGTGCCACTCCCACTGTCCTTTCCTAATAAAATGAGGAAATTGCATCGC
ATTGTCTGAGTAGGTGTCATTCTATTCTGGGGGGTGGGGTGGGGCAGGACAGCAAGGGGGAGGATTGGGA
AGACAATAGCAGGCATGCTGGGGATGCGGTGGGCTCTATGGCTTCTGAGGCGGAAAGAACCAGCTGGGGC
TCTAGGGGGTATCCCC
[124 nt withheld, positions 9397-9520]
C
[91 nt withheld, positions 9522-9612]
A
[49 nt withheld, positions 9614-9662]
CCTTTGACGTTGGAGTCCACGTTCTTT
[37 nt withheld, positions 9690-9726]
ACCCTATCTCGGTCTATTCTTTTGATTTATAAGGGATTTTGCCGATTTCGGCCTATTGGTTAAAAAATGA
GCTGATTTAACAAAAATTTAACGCGAATTAATTCTGTGGAATGTGTGTCAGTTAGGGTGTGGAAAGTCCC
CAGGCTCCCCAGCAGGCAGAAGTATGCAAAGCATGCATCTCAATTAGTCAGCAACCAGGTGTGGAAAGTC
CCCAGGCTCCCCAGCAGGCAGAAGTATGCAAAGCATGCATCTCAATTAGTCAGCAACCATAGTCCCGCCC
CTAACTCCGCCCATCCCGCCCCTAACTCCGCCCAGTTCCGCCCATTCTCCGCCCCATGGCTGACTAATTT
TTTTTATTTATGCAGAGGCCGAGGCCGCCTCTGCCTCTGAGCTATTCCAGAAGTAGTGAGGAGGCTTTTT
TGGAGGCCTAGGCTTTTGCAAAAAGCTCCCGGGAGCTTGTATATCCATTTTCGGATCTGATCAGCACGTG
TTGACAATTAATCATCGGCATAGTATATCGGCATAGTATAATACGACAAGGTGAGGAACTAAACCATGGC
CAAGTTGACCAGTGCCGTTCCGGTGCTCACCGCGCGCGACGTCGCCGGAGCGGTCGAGTTCTGGACCGAC
CGGCTCGGGTTCTCCCGGGACTTCGTGGAGGACGACTTCGCCGGTGTGGTCCGGGACGACGTGACCCTGT
TCATCAGCGCGGTCCAGGACCAGGTGGTGCCGGACAACACCCTGGCCTGGGTGTGGGTGCGCGGCCTGGA
CGAGCTGTACGCCGAGTGGTCGGAGGTCGTGTCCACGAACTTCCGGGACGCCTCCGGGCCGGCCATGACC
GAGATCGGCGAGCAGCCGTGGGGGCGGGAGTTCGCCCTGCGCGACCCGGCCGGCAACTGCGTGCACTTCG
TGGCCGAGGAGCAGGACTGACACGTGCTACGAGATTTCGATTCCACCGCCGCCTTCTATGAAAGGTTGGG
CTTCGGAATCGTTTTCCGGGACGCCGGCTGGATGATCCTCCAGCGCGGGGATCTCATGCTGGAGTTCTTC
GCCCACCCCAACTTGTTTATTGCAGCTTATAATGGTTACAAATAAAGCAATAGCATCACAAATTTCACAA
ATAAAGCATTTTTTTCACTGCATTCTAGTTGTGGTTTGTCCAAACTCATCAATGTATCTTATCATGTCTG
TATACCGTCGACCTCTAGCTAGAGCTTGGCGTAATCATGGTCATAGCTGTTTCCTGTGTGAAATTGTTAT
CCGCTCACAATTCCACACAACATACGAGCCGGAAGCATAAAGTGTAAAGCCTGGGGTGCCTAATGAGTGA
GCTAACTCACATTAATTGCGTTGCGCTCACTGCCCGCTTTCCAGTCGGGAAACCTGTCGTGCCAGCTGCA
TTAATGAATCGGCCAACGCGCGGGGAGAGGCGGTTTGCGTATTGGGCGCTCTTCCGCTTCCTCGCTCACT
GACTCGCTGCGCTCGGTCGTTCGGCTGCGGCGAGCGGTATCAGCTCACTCAAAGGCGGTAATACGGTTAT
CCACAGAATCAGGGGATAACGCAGGAAAGAACATGTGAGCAAAAGGCCAGCAAAAGGCCAGGAACCGTAA
AAAGGCCGCGTTGCTGGCGTTTTTCCATAGGCTCCGCCCCCCTGACGAGCATCACAAAAATCGACGCTCA
AGTCAGAGGTGGCGAAACCCGACAGGACTATAAAGATACCAGGCGTTTCCCCCTGGAAGCTCCCTCGTGC
GCTCTCCTGTTCCGACCCTGCCGCTTACCGGATACCTGTCCGCCTTTCTCCCTTCGGGAAGCGTGGCGCT
TTCTCATAGCTCACGCTGTAGGTATCTCAGTTCGGTGTAGGTCGTTCGCTCCAAGCTGGGCTGTGTGCAC
GAACCCCCCGTTCAGCCCGACCGCTGCGCCTTATCCGGTAACTATCGTCTTGAGTCCAACCCGGTAAGAC
ACGACTTATCGCCACTGGCAGCAGCCACTGGTAACAGGATTAGCAGAGCGAGGTATGTAGGCGGTGCTAC
AGAGTTCTTGAAGTGGTGGCCTAACTACGGCTACACTAGAAGAACAGTATTTGGTATCTGCGCTCTGCTG
AAGCCAGTTACCTTCGGAAAAAGAGTTGGTAGCTCTTGATCCGGCAAACAAACCACCGCTGGTAGCGGTG
GTTTTTTTGTTTGCAAGCAGCAGATTACGCGCAGAAAAAAAGGATCTCAAGAAGATCCTTTGATCTTTTC
TACGGGGTCTGACGCTCAGTGGAACGAAAACTCACGTTAAGGGATTTTGGTCATGAGATTATCAAAAAGG
ATCTTCACCTAGATCCTTTTAAATTAAAAATGAAGTTTTAAATCAATCTAAAGTATATATGAGTAAACTT
GGTCTGACAGTTACCAATGCTTAATCAGTGAGGCACCTATCTCAGCGATCTGTCTATTTCGTTCATCCAT
AGTTGCCTGACTCCCCGTCGTGTAGATAACTACGATACGGGAGGGCTTACCATCTGGCCCCAGTGCTGCA
ATGATACCGCGAGACCCACGCTCACCGGCTCCAGATTTATCAGCAATAAACCAGCCAGCCGGAAGGGCCG
AGCGCAGAAGTGGTCCTGCAACTTTATCCGCCTCCATCCAGTCTATTAATTGTTGCCGGGAAGCTAGAGT
AAGTAGTTCGCCAGTTAATAGTTTGCGCAACGTTGTTGCCATTGCTACAGGCATCGTGGTGTCACGCTCG
TCGTTTGGTATGGCTTCATTCAGCTCCGGTTCCCAACGATCAAGGCGAGTTACATGATCCCCCATGTTGT
GCAAAAAAGCGGTTAGCTCCTTCGGTCCTCCGATCGTTGTCAGAAGTAAGTTGGCCGCAGTGTTATCACT
CATGGTTATGGCAGCACTGCATAATTCTCTTACTGTCATGCCATCCGTAAGATGCTTTTCTGTGACTGGT
GAGTACTCAACCAAGTCATTCTGAGAATAGTGTATGCGGCGACCGAGTTGCTCTTGCCCGGCGTCAATAC
GGGATAATACCGCGCCACATAGCAGAACTTTAAAAGTGCTCATCATTGGAAAACGTTCTTCGGGGCGAAA
ACTCTCAAGGATCTTACCGCTGTTGAGATCCAGTTCGATGTAACCCACTCGTGCACCCAACTGATCTTCA
GCATCTTTTACTTTCACCAGCGTTTCTGGGTGAGCAAAAACAGGAAGGCAAAATGCCGCAAAAAAGGGAA
TAAGGGCGACACGGAAATGTTGAATACTCATACTCTTCCTTTTTCAATATTATTGAAGCATTTATCAGGG
TTATTGTCTCATGAGCGGATACATATTTGAATGTATTTAGAAAAATAAACAAATAGGGGTTCCGCGCACA
TTTCCCCGAAAAGT
